Addgene plasmid #217255: pMV-Tigger2f
Purpose: Donor plasmid of Tigger2f Transposon
Depositing lab: Yong E Zhang. Depositing organization: Institute of Zoology, Chinese Academy of Sciences. Publication: Heterologous survey of 130 DNA transposons in human cells highlights their functional divergence and expands the genome engineering toolbox. Zhang T, Tan S, Tang N, Li Y, Zhang C, Sun J, Guo Y, Gao H, Cai Y, Sun W, Wang C, Fu L, Ma H, Wu Y, Hu X, Zhang X, Gee P, Yan W, Zhao Y, Chen Q, Guo B, Wang H, Zhang YE. Cell. 2024 Jul 11;187(14):3741-3760.e30. doi: 10.1016/j.cell.2024.05.007. Epub 2024 Jun 5. PubMed 38843831.
Backbone
  Vector backbone: pMV
  Vector type: Mammalian Expression
Growth in bacteria
  Bacterial resistance: Ampicillin, 100 μg/mL
  Growth temperature: 37°C
  Growth strain: DH5alpha
  Copy number: High Copy
Gene/Insert
  Gene/Insert name: TIRs of Tigger2f transposon
  Species: Synthetic
  Cloning method: Restriction Enzyme; 5′ cloning site Unknown (unknown if destroyed); 3′ cloning site Unknown (unknown if destroyed)
Terms and licenses: Academic/Nonprofit Terms; Industry Terms: Not Available to Industry
How to cite: pMV-Tigger2f was a gift from Yong E Zhang (Addgene plasmid # 217255 ; http://n2t.net/addgene:217255 ; RRID:Addgene_217255)
