[The description below was written by a language model from this plasmid's Addgene catalogue record and pLannotate feature annotations shown in this document.]
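Description:
pMV-Tigger2f is the donor plasmid for the Tigger2f DNA transposon, built on the pMV backbone and catalogued as a mammalian expression vector. It is about 5.9 kb and is propagated in E. coli as a high-copy plasmid through a ColE1/pUC-type origin, with selection by ampicillin resistance (β-lactamase under its own promoter). A short remnant of lacZα is also detected, presumably left over from the cloning backbone.

The recorded insert is a synthetic copy of the terminal inverted repeats (TIRs) of Tigger2f, the end sequences that a cognate transposase recognises to excise and integrate the intervening DNA. The automated feature table does not annotate the TIRs themselves, so their exact positions are not given. It does show a single mammalian cassette that is most plausibly the cargo carried between them. This cassette consists of the mouse PGK promoter driving a puromycin N-acetyltransferase coding sequence (annotated as a fragment, consistent with loss of its stop codon), followed closely by EGFP and terminated by the bovine growth hormone polyadenylation signal. The short gap between PuroR and EGFP suggests a linker or self-cleaving peptide joining the two, but the record does not identify it.

No transposase is encoded on this plasmid, so it is meant to be supplied alongside a separate transposase source. In that two-component arrangement, stable puromycin resistance or persistent EGFP fluorescence in transfected cells reports genomic integration of the cargo. The associated study surveyed a large panel of DNA transposons for activity in human cells as candidate genome-engineering tools.
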