Features (pLannotate 1.2.2; 8 found; start..end, strand, type, name):
    118..138     -  CDS            lacZα (fragment): LacZα fragment of β-galactosidase; lacZ fragment
    813..1312    +  promoter       PGK promoter: mouse phosphoglycerate kinase 1 promoter
   1337..1931    +  CDS            PuroR (fragment): puromycin N-acetyltransferase; pac from Streptomyces alboniger; confers resistance to puromycin
   1995..2714    +  CDS            EGFP: the original enhanced GFP (Yang et al., 1996) mammalian codon-optimized
   2742..2966    +  polyA_signal   bGH poly(A) signal: bovine growth hormone polyadenylation signal
   4210..4798    -  rep_origin     ori: high-copy-number ColE1/pMB1/pBR322/pUC origin of replication
   4969..5829    -  CDS            AmpR: β-lactamase; bla; confers resistance to ampicillin, carbenicillin, and related antibiotics
   5830..26      -  promoter       AmpR promoter (across the origin): bla
>Addgene plasmid #217255 | pMV-Tigger2f | addgene full sequence | sequence record 441686 | Addgene NGS Result
AAAAATAAACAAATAGGGGTTCCGCGCACATTTCCCCGAAAAGTGCCACCTGACGTCTAAGAAACCATTA
TTATCATGACATTAACCTATAAAAATAGGCGTATCACGAGGCCCTTTCGTTGTAAAACGACGGCCAGTCG
AACCACGCAATGCGTCTCGATCCGCAGTGTCTTGCGTCTCTCAATTGTACAGTTGACCCTTGAACAACAC
GGGTTTGAACTGCGCGGGTCCACTTACACGCGGATTTTTTTCAATAAATATATTGGAAAATTTTTTGGAG
ATTTGTGACAATTTGAAAAAACTCACAGACGAACCGCGTAGCCTAGAAATATCGAAAAAATTAAGAAAAA
GTTAGGTATGTCATGAATGCATAAAATATATGTAGATACTAGTCTATTTTATCATTTACTACCATAAAAT
ATACACAAATCTATTATAAAAAGTTAAAATTTATCAAAACTTATGCACACACTTACAGACCGTACATGGC
GCCATTCGCAGTCGAGAGAAATGTAAACAAATGTAAAGATGCAGTATTAAATCATAACTGCATAAAATTA
ACTGTAGTACATACTGTACTACTGTAATAATTTCGTAGCCACCTCCTGTTGCTATTGCGGTGAGCTCAAG
TGTTGCGAGTATCCGCTTAAAACGCCGTGTGACGCTAATCATCTCCGCGTGAGCAGTTCGTCTCTCCAGT
AAATTGCGTATCGCAGTAAAAAGTGATCTCTCGCGGTTCTCGCGTATTTTTCATCGTGTTTAGTGCAATA
CCGTAAACCTTGAATAACACCACCGGTGCTAGCAATTCTACCGGGTAGGGGAGGCGCTTTTCCCAAGGCA
GTCTGGAGCATGCGCTTTAGCAGCCCCGCTGGGCACTTGGCGCTACACAAGTGGCCTCTGGCCTCGCACA
CATTCCACATCCACCGGTAGGCGCCAACCGGCTCCGTTCTTTGGTGGCCCCTTCGCGCCACCTTCTACTC
CTCCCCTAGTCAGGAAGTTCCCCCCCGCCCCGCAGCTCGCGTCGTGCAGGACGTGACAAATGGAAGTAGC
ACGTCTCACTAGTCTCGTGCAGATGGACAGCACCGCTGAGCAATGGAAGCGGGTAGGCCTTTGGGGCAGC
GGCCAATAGCAGCTTTGCTCCTTCGCTTTCTGGGCTCAGAGGCTGGGAAGGGGTGGGTCCGGGGGCGGGC
TCAGGGGCGGGCTCAGGGGCGGGGCGGGCGCCCGAAGGTCCTCCGGAGGCCCGGCATTCTGCACGCTTCA
AAAGCGCACGTCTGCCGCGCTGTTCTCCTCTTCCTCATCTCCGGGCCTTTCGACCTGCAGCCAACGCCAC
CATGGGGACCGAGTACAAGCCCACGGTGCGCCTCGCCACCCGCGACGACGTCCCCCGGGCCGTACGCACC
CTCGCCGCCGCGTTCGCCGACTACCCCGCCACGCGCCACACCGTCGACCCGGACCGCCACATCGAGCGGG
TCACCGAGCTGCAAGAACTCTTCCTCACGCGCGTCGGGCTCGACATCGGCAAGGTGTGGGTCGCGGACGA
CGGCGCCGCGGTGGCGGTCTGGACCACGCCGGAGAGCGTCGAAGCGGGGGCGGTGTTCGCCGAGATCGGC
CCGCGCATGGCCGAGTTGAGCGGTTCCCGGCTGGCCGCGCAGCAACAGATGGAAGGCCTCCTGGCGCCGC
ACCGGCCCAAGGAGCCCGCGTGGTTCCTGGCCACCGTCGGCGTCTCGCCCGACCACCAGGGCAAGGGTCT
GGGCAGCGCCGTCGTGCTCCCCGGAGTGGAGGCGGCCGAGCGCGCCGGGGTGCCCGCCTTCCTGGAGACC
TCCGCGCCCCGCAACCTCCCCTTCTACGAGCGGCTCGGCTTCACCGTCACCGCCGACGTCGAGGTGCCCG
AAGGACCGCGCACCTGGTGCATGACCCGCAAGCCCGGTGCCATCGATGCCACTAACTTCTCCCTGTTGAA
ACAAGCAGGGGATGTCGAAGAGAATCCCGGGCCAATGGTGAGCAAGGGCGAGGAGCTGTTCACCGGGGTG
GTGCCCATCCTGGTCGAGCTGGACGGCGACGTAAACGGCCACAAGTTCAGCGTGTCCGGCGAGGGCGAGG
GCGATGCCACCTACGGCAAGCTGACCCTGAAGTTCATCTGCACCACCGGCAAGCTGCCCGTGCCCTGGCC
CACCCTCGTGACCACCCTGACCTACGGCGTGCAGTGCTTCAGCCGCTACCCCGACCACATGAAGCAGCAC
GACTTCTTCAAGTCCGCCATGCCCGAAGGCTACGTCCAGGAGCGCACCATCTTCTTCAAGGACGACGGCA
ACTACAAGACCCGCGCCGAGGTGAAGTTCGAGGGCGACACCCTGGTGAACCGCATCGAGCTGAAGGGCAT
CGACTTCAAGGAGGACGGCAACATCCTGGGGCACAAGCTGGAGTACAACTACAACAGCCACAACGTCTAT
ATCATGGCCGACAAGCAGAAGAACGGCATCAAGGTGAACTTCAAGATCCGCCACAACATCGAGGACGGCA
GCGTGCAGCTCGCCGACCACTACCAGCAGAACACCCCCATCGGCGACGGCCCCGTGCTGCTGCCCGACAA
CCACTACCTGAGCACCCAGTCCGCCCTGAGCAAAGACCCCAACGAGAAGCGCGATCACATGGTCCTGCTG
GAGTTCGTGACCGCCGCCGGGATCACTCTCGGCATGGACGAGCTGTACAAGTAATTAATTAAGCTCGCTG
ATCAGCCTCGACTGTGCCTTCTAGTTGCCAGCCATCTGTTGTTTGCCCCTCCCCCGTGCCTTCCTTGACC
CTGGAAGGTGCCACTCCCACTGTCCTTTCCTAATAAAATGAGGAAATTGCATCGCATTGTCTGAGTAGGT
GTCATTCTATTCTGGGGGGTGGGGTGGGGCAGGACAGCAAGGGGGAGGATTGGGAAGACAATAGCAGGCA
TGCTGGGGATGCGGTGGGCTCTATGGCTTCTGAGGCGCGCCCTCGAGTAAATAATCATCATGCCGTACAG
TTAATAAACTTATCTGTTGTGTATGTGTGTGTCTTCGTGTGAAAATCTAATAACTGTACGGCAAGAACTG
TATGAGACATTTTTGTGTCATCATCATCATCGCCTAAGTATTCATCGTGTAGAACATCGTGTGCAAGACT
TGTATGGAAGTGGATAGCCTATCCTTACATAGGCATAAGGTGAGTGATATTTAATATAAAATTAATAATG
TGTTAGTTTTCTTACTGTTTTATAACTTTGCTTTCAAAGAATTACATTACCGTACAGTATGCCTCTCTCT
CTCGTAATTGGAGAAACTGCGTATCAGCCTATCATCACAGGTAAGTGGTTTTTTAAAAAATGTAACAATG
TTTCCAATACTGTATTATGAATATGACTGTAATACTGTATGCCATAAAAATTTTATAACGATTCATTCAT
TAGTGTATAGGCTAGGCTACCGTGAAGCAATCGTATCGATTACACTAGGCTACCATAAAGCAATCATATT
GCTGCTTCTTCATTATCAATGCATGAATCGTTATACCTGTAAATAAATATGAATTTCTTTTTCACATTAT
CTTTTCATTTTTGATGTCTAGTGTTAGTAATACGTATAACATCTACAGTGTTTTGTATCATATAAGACAA
TATTGATGTAGGTACTGACAGATGATTCATCTTGTAAACAGATGACGTAAACTTACGGTATCGATAAATA
CAGTACAGTACTGTAAATGTATTTTCTCTTCCTTATGATTTTCTTAATAACATTTTCTTTTCTCTAGCTT
ACTTTATTGTAAGAATACAGTATATAATACATATAACATACAAAATATGTGTTAATCGACTGTTTATGTT
ATCGGTAAGGCTTCTGGTCAACAGTAGGCTATTAGTAGTTAAGTTTTGGGGGAGTCAAAAGTTATACGCG
GATTTTCGACTGCGTGGGGGGTCGGCGCCCCTAACCCCCGCGTTGTTCAAGGGTCAACTGTAAGAGACGG
AGTCACTGCCAACCGAGACGGTCATAGCTGTTTCCTGTGTGCCGCTTCCTCGCTCACTGACTCGCTGCGC
TCGGTCGTTCGGCTGCGGCGAGCGGTATCAGCTCACTCAAAGGCGGTAATACGGTTACCCACAGAATCAG
GGGATAACGCAGGAAAGAACATGTGAGCAAAAGGCCAGCAAAAGGCCAGGAACCGTAAAAAGGCCGCGTT
GCTGGCGTTTTTCCATAGGCTCCGCCCCCCTGACGAGCATCACAAAAATCGACGCTCAAGTCAGAGGTGG
CGAAACCCGACAGGACTATAAAGATACCAGGCGTTTCCCCCTGGAAGCTCCCTCGTGCGCTCTCCTGTTC
CGACCCTGCCGCTTACCGGATACCTGTCCGCCTTTCTCCCTTCGGGAAGCGTGGCGCTTTCTCATAGCTC
ACGCTGTAGGTATCTCAGTTCGGTGTAGGTCGTTCGCTCCAAGCTGGGCTGTGTGCACGAACCCCCCGTT
CAGCCCGACCGCTGCGCCTTATCCGGTAACTATCGTCTTGAGTCCAACCCGGTAAGACACGACTTATCGC
CACTGGCAGCAGCCACTGGTAACAGGATTAGCAGAGCGAGGTATGTAGGCGGTGCTACAGAGTTCTTGAA
GTGGTGGCCTAACTACGGCTACACTAGAAGAACAGTATTTGGTATCTGCGCTCTGCTGAAGCCAGTTACC
TTCGGAAAAAGAGTTGGTAGCTCTTGATCCGGCAAACAAACCACCGCTGGTAGCGGTGGTTTTTTTGTTT
GCAAGCAGCAGATTACGCGCAGAAAAAAAGGATCTCAAGAAGATCCTTTGATCTTTTCTACGGGGTCTGA
CGCTCAGTGGAACGAAAACTCACGTTAAGGGATTTTGGTCATGAGATTATCAAAAAGGATCTTCACCTAG
ATCCTTTTAAATTAAAAATGAAGTTTTAAATCAATCTAAAGTATATATGAGTAAACTTGGTCTGACAGTT
ACCAATGCTTAATCAGTGAGGCACCTATCTCAGCGATCTGTCTCTTTCGTTCATCCATAGTTGCCTGACT
CCCCGTCGTGTAGATAACTACGATACGGGAGGGCTTACCATCTGGCCCCAGTGCTGCAATAATACCGCGG
GACCCACGCTCACCGGCTCCAGATTTATCAGCAATAAACCAGCCAGCCGGAAGGGCCGAGCGCAGAAGTG
GTCCTGCAACTTTATCCGCCTCCATCCAGTCTATTAATTGTTGCCGGGAAGCTAGAGTAAGTAGTTCGCC
AGTTAATAGTTTGCGCAACGTTGTTGCCATCGCTACAGGCATCGTGGTATCACGCTCGTCGTTTGGTATG
GCTTCATTCAGCTCCGGTTCCCAACGATCAAGGCGAGTTACATGATCCCCCATGTTGCGCAAAAAAGCGG
TTAGCTCCTTCGGTCCTCCGATCGTTGTCAGAAGTAAGTTGGCCGCCGTGTTATCACTCATGGTTATGGC
AGCACTACATAATTCTCTTACTGTCATGCCATCCGTAAGATGCTTTTCTGTGACTGGTGAGTACTCAACC
AAGTCATTCTGAGAATAGTGTATGCGGCGACCGAGTTGCTCTTGCCCGGCGTCAATACGGGATAATACCG
CGCCACATAGCAGAACTTTAAAAGTGCTCATCATTGGAAAACGTTCTTCGGGGCGAAAACTCTCAAGGAT
CTTACCGCTGTTGAGATCCAGTTCGATGTAACCCACTCGTGCACCCAACTGATCTTCAGCATCTTTTACT
TTCACCAGCGTTTCTGGGTGAGCAAAAACAGGAAGGCAAAATGCCGCAAAAAAGGGAATAAGGGCGACAC
GGAAATGTTGAATACTCATACTCTTCCTTTTTCAATATTATTGAAGCATTTATCAGGGTTATTGTCTCAT
GAGCGGATACATATTTGAATGTATTTAG
